Addgene plasmid #76410: ERN1 gRNA (BRDN0001149471)
Purpose: 3rd generation lentiviral gRNA plasmid targeting human ERN1
Depositing lab: John Doench & David Root. Depositing organization: Broad Institute. Publication: Optimized sgRNA design to maximize activity and minimize off-target effects of CRISPR-Cas9. Doench JG, Fusi N, Sullender M, Hegde M, Vaimberg EW, Donovan KF, Smith I, Tothova Z, Wilen C, Orchard R, Virgin HW, Listgarten J, Root DE. Nat Biotechnol. 2016 Jan 18. doi: 10.1038/nbt.3437. PubMed 26780180.
Backbone
  Vector backbone: lentiGuide-Puro
  Backbone manufacturer: Zhang Lab (Addgene plasmid # 52963)
  Vector type: Mammalian Expression, Lentiviral, CRISPR
  Selectable markers: Puromycin
Growth in bacteria
  Bacterial resistance: Ampicillin, 100 μg/mL
  Growth temperature: 37°C
  Growth strain: DH5alpha
  Copy number: High Copy
Gene/Insert
  Gene/Insert name: ERN1 (alt names: ERN1; NM_001433.3)
  gRNA/shRNA sequence: CTGCGAAGCTAAAACACTCG
  Species: H. sapiens (human)
  Entrez Gene: ERN1 (a.k.a. IRE1, IRE1P, IRE1a, hIRE1p)
  Promoter: hU6
  Cloning method: Unknown
  Sequencing primers: 5′ U6-F; 3′ pS2-R
Terms and licenses: Academic/Nonprofit Terms; Industry Terms: Not Available to Industry
Depositor comments: The gRNA was designed to target the following Genbank reference sequence(s): NM_001433.3. Note that this plasmid does NOT contain Cas9. It should be used in conjunction with lentiCas9-Blast (Addgene #52962) or otherwise with cell lines already expressing Cas9. Browse the full kinome gRNA library at http://www.addgene.org/pooled-library/broadgpp-human-kinome/ or visit http://www.broadinstitute.org/rnai/public/ for detailed protocols and information.
How to cite: ERN1 gRNA (BRDN0001149471) was a gift from John Doench & David Root (Addgene plasmid # 76410 ; http://n2t.net/addgene:76410 ; RRID:Addgene_76410)
