[The description below was written by a language model from this plasmid's Addgene catalogue record and pLannotate feature annotations shown in this document.]
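Description:
ERN1 gRNA (BRDN0001149471) is a third-generation lentiviral guide RNA plasmid built on the lentiGuide-Puro backbone, designed to direct Streptococcus pyogenes Cas9 to the human ERN1 gene, which encodes the kinase also known as IRE1 or IRE1a. It is an individual clone associated with a human kinome gRNA collection. In bacteria, the 8.3 kb plasmid is maintained by a high-copy ColE1/pUC-type origin and selected with ampicillin through the β-lactamase gene. An f1 origin, remnants of the lac region, T7 and T3 promoters, and an SV40 origin and poly(A) signal lie in the backbone outside the viral genome.

The transfer cassette is transcribed in packaging cells from an RSV promoter fused to a truncated HIV-1 5' LTR, which makes production Tat-independent. The HIV-1 Ψ packaging signal, a partial gag sequence and the Rev response element follow, and the cassette ends in a self-inactivating ΔU3 3' LTR. Inside it, a human U6 RNA polymerase III promoter drives the ERN1-specific spacer joined to the SpCas9 gRNA scaffold. A cPPT/CTS element follows, which aids nuclear import of the viral genome. Downstream, the EF-1α core promoter with its intron A expresses puromycin N-acetyltransferase for selection of transduced mammalian cells, and a WPRE enhances transcript expression.

The plasmid does not encode Cas9, so it must be paired with a separate Cas9 vector or used in cells that already express the nuclease. Its typical use is Cas9-mediated disruption of ERN1 in human cells.
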