Features (pLannotate 1.2.2; 29 found; start..end, strand, type, name):
     14..80      +  CDS            small t antigen (fragment): SV40 (simian virus 40) small t antigen
    106..317     +  promoter       EF-1α core promoter: core promoter for human elongation factor EF-1α
    318..1256    +  intron         EF-1α intron A: intron upstream of the start codon of human EF-1α
   1278..1877    +  CDS            PuroR (fragment): puromycin N-acetyltransferase; pac from Streptomyces; confers resistance to puromycin
   1893..2481    +  misc_feature   WPRE: woodchuck hepatitis virus posttranscriptional regulatory element
   2532..2551    +  misc_feature   cPPT/CTS (fragment): central polypurine tract and central termination sequence of HIV-1
   2553..2786    +  LTR            3' LTR (ΔU3): self-inactivating 3' long terminal repeat (LTR) from HIV-1
   2864..2985    +  polyA_signal   SV40 poly(A) signal: SV40 polyadenylation signal
   3025..3160    +  rep_origin     SV40 ori: SV40 origin of replication
   3181..3199    -  promoter       T7 promoter: promoter for bacteriophage T7 RNA polymerase
   3207..3362    +  CDS            lacZα (fragment): LacZα fragment of β-galactosidase; lacZ fragment
   3367..3795    +  rep_origin     f1 ori (sequence partly withheld): f1 bacteriophage origin of replication; arrow indicates direction of (+) strand synthesis
   3848..3952    +  promoter       AmpR promoter: bla
   3953..4813    +  CDS            AmpR: β-lactamase; bla; confers resistance to ampicillin, carbenicillin, and related antibiotics
   4984..5572    +  rep_origin     ori: high-copy-number ColE1/pMB1/pBR322/pUC origin of replication
   5755..5847    +  CDS            lacI (fragment): lac repressor; lacI; The lac repressor binds to the lac operator to inhibit transcription in E. coli. This inhibition can be relieved by adding lactose or isopropyl-β-D-thiogalactopyranoside (IPTG).
   5860..5881    +  protein_bind   CAP binding site: CAP binding activates transcription in the presence of cAMP. E. coli catabolite activator protein
   5896..5926    +  promoter       lac promoter: promoter for the E. coli lac operon
   5934..5950    +  protein_bind   lac operator: The lac repressor binds to the lac operator to inhibit transcription in E. coli. This inhibition can be relieved by adding lactose or isopropyl-β-D-thiogalactopyranoside (IPTG). lac repressor encoded by lacI
   5995..6013    +  promoter       T3 promoter: promoter for bacteriophage T3 RNA polymerase
   6041..6267    +  promoter       RSV promoter: Rous sarcoma virus enhancer/promoter
   6268..6448    +  LTR            5' LTR (truncated): truncated 5' long terminal repeat (LTR) from HIV-1
   6495..6620    +  misc_feature   HIV-1 Ψ: packaging signal of human immunodeficiency virus type 1
   6604..6967    +  CDS            HIV-1 gag (fragment): gag protein from human immunodeficiency virus 1; gag
   7113..7346    +  misc_feature   RRE: The Rev response element (RRE) of HIV-1 allows for Rev-dependent mRNA export from the nucleus to the cytoplasm.
   7723..7749    +  CDS            Rev (fragment): human immunodeficiency virus 1 (HIV-1) Rev protein; rev; enhances nuclear export of unspliced and incompletely spliced viral mRNAs
   7753..7993    +  promoter       U6 promoter: RNA polymerase III promoter for human U6 snRNA
   8023..8098    +  misc_RNA       gRNA scaffold: guide RNA scaffold for the Streptococcus pyogenes CRISPR/Cas9 system
   8154..8271    +  misc_feature   cPPT/CTS: central polypurine tract and central termination sequence of HIV-1
>Addgene plasmid #76410 | ERN1 gRNA (BRDN0001149471) | addgene full sequence | sequence record 185784 | Addgene Assembled Sequence
CCCGGGTGCAAAGATGGATAAAGTTTTAAACAGAGAGGAATCTTTGCAGCTAATGGACCTTCTAGGTCTT
GAAAGGAGTGGGAATTGGCTCCGGTGCCCGTCAGTGGGCAGAGCGCACATCGCCCACAGTCCCCGAGAAG
TTGGGGGGAGGGGTCGGCAATTGATCCGGTGCCTAGAGAAGGTGGCGCGGGGTAAACTGGGAAAGTGATG
TCGTGTACTGGCTCCGCCTTTTTCCCGAGGGTGGGGGAGAACCGTATATAAGTGCAGTAGTCGCCGTGAA
CGTTCTTTTTCGCAACGGGTTTGCCGCCAGAACACAGGTAAGTGCCGTGTGTGGTTCCCGCGGGCCTGGC
CTCTTTACGGGTTATGGCCCTTGCGTGCCTTGAATTACTTCCACCTGGCTGCAGTACGTGATTCTTGATC
CCGAGCTTCGGGTTGGAAGTGGGTGGGAGAGTTCGAGGCCTTGCGCTTAAGGAGCCCCTTCGCCTCGTGC
TTGAGTTGAGGCCTGGCCTGGGCGCTGGGGCCGCCGCGTGCGAATCTGGTGGCACCTTCGCGCCTGTCTC
GCTGCTTTCGATAAGTCTCTAGCCATTTAAAATTTTTGATGACCTGCTGCGACGCTTTTTTTCTGGCAAG
ATAGTCTTGTAAATGCGGGCCAAGATCTGCACACTGGTATTTCGGTTTTTGGGGCCGCGGGCGGCGACGG
GGCCCGTGCGTCCCAGCGCACATGTTCGGCGAGGCGGGGCCTGCGAGCGCGGCCACCGAGAATCGGACGG
GGGTAGTCTCAAGCTGGCCGGCCTGCTCTGGTGCCTGGCCTCGCGCCGCCGTGTATCGCCCCGCCCTGGG
CGGCAAGGCTGGCCCGGTCGGCACCAGTTGCGTGAGCGGAAAGATGGCCGCTTCCCGGCCCTGCTGCAGG
GAGCTCAAAATGGAGGACGCGGCGCTCGGGAGAGCGGGCGGGTGAGTCACCCACACAAAGGAAAAGGGCC
TTTCCGTCCTCAGCCGTCGCTTCATGTGACTCCACGGAGTACCGGGCGCCGTCCAGGCACCTCGATTAGT
TCTCGAGCTTTTGGAGTACGTCGTCTTTAGGTTGGGGGGAGGGGTTTTATGCGATGGAGTTTCCCCACAC
TGAGTGGGTGGAGACTGAAGTTAGGCCAGCTTGGCACTTGATGTAATTCTCCTTGGAATTTGCCCTTTTT
GAGTTTGGATCTTGGTTCATTCTCAAGCCTCAGACAGTGGTTCAAAGTTTTTTTCTTCCATTTCAGGTGT
CGTGACGTACGGCCACCATGACCGAGTACAAGCCCACGGTGCGCCTCGCCACCCGCGACGACGTCCCCAG
GGCCGTACGCACCCTCGCCGCCGCGTTCGCCGACTACCCCGCCACGCGCCACACCGTCGATCCGGACCGC
CACATCGAGCGGGTCACCGAGCTGCAAGAACTCTTCCTCACGCGCGTCGGGCTCGACATCGGCAAGGTGT
GGGTCGCGGACGACGGCGCCGCCGTGGCGGTCTGGACCACGCCGGAGAGCGTCGAAGCGGGGGCGGTGTT
CGCCGAGATCGGCCCGCGCATGGCCGAGTTGAGCGGTTCCCGGCTGGCCGCGCAGCAACAGATGGAAGGC
CTCCTGGCGCCGCACCGGCCCAAGGAGCCCGCGTGGTTCCTGGCCACCGTCGGAGTCTCGCCCGACCACC
AGGGCAAGGGTCTGGGCAGCGCCGTCGTGCTCCCCGGAGTGGAGGCGGCCGAGCGCGCCGGGGTGCCCGC
CTTCCTGGAGACCTCCGCGCCCCGCAACCTCCCCTTCTACGAGCGGCTCGGCTTCACCGTCACCGCCGAC
GTCGAGGTGCCCGAAGGACCGCGCACCTGGTGCATGACCCGCAAGCCCGGTGCCTGAACGCGTTAAGTCG
ACAATCAACCTCTGGATTACAAAATTTGTGAAAGATTGACTGGTATTCTTAACTATGTTGCTCCTTTTAC
GCTATGTGGATACGCTGCTTTAATGCCTTTGTATCATGCTATTGCTTCCCGTATGGCTTTCATTTTCTCC
TCCTTGTATAAATCCTGGTTGCTGTCTCTTTATGAGGAGTTGTGGCCCGTTGTCAGGCAACGTGGCGTGG
TGTGCACTGTGTTTGCTGACGCAACCCCCACTGGTTGGGGCATTGCCACCACCTGTCAGCTCCTTTCCGG
GACTTTCGCTTTCCCCCTCCCTATTGCCACGGCGGAACTCATCGCCGCCTGCCTTGCCCGCTGCTGGACA
GGGGCTCGGCTGTTGGGCACTGACAATTCCGTGGTGTTGTCGGGGAAATCATCGTCCTTTCCTTGGCTGC
TCGCCTGTGTTGCCACCTGGATTCTGCGCGGGACGTCCTTCTGCTACGTCCCTTCGGCCCTCAATCCAGC
GGACCTTCCTTCCCGCGGCCTGCTGCCGGCTCTGCGGCCTCTTCCGCGTCTTCGCCTTCGCCCTCAGACG
AGTCGGATCTCCCTTTGGGCCGCCTCCCCGCGTCGACTTTAAGACCAATGACTTACAAGGCAGCTGTAGA
TCTTAGCCACTTTTTAAAAGAAAAGGGGGGACTGGAAGGGCTAATTCACTCCCAACGAAGACAAGATCTG
CTTTTTGCTTGTACTGGGTCTCTCTGGTTAGACCAGATCTGAGCCTGGGAGCTCTCTGGCTAACTAGGGA
ACCCACTGCTTAAGCCTCAATAAAGCTTGCCTTGAGTGCTTCAAGTAGTGTGTGCCCGTCTGTTGTGTGA
CTCTGGTAACTAGAGATCCCTCAGACCCTTTTAGTCAGTGTGGAAAATCTCTAGCAGTACGTATAGTAGT
TCATGTCATCTTATTATTCAGTATTTATAACTTGCAAAGAAATGAATATCAGAGAGTGAGAGGAACTTGT
TTATTGCAGCTTATAATGGTTACAAATAAAGCAATAGCATCACAAATTTCACAAATAAAGCATTTTTTTC
ACTGCATTCTAGTTGTGGTTTGTCCAAACTCATCAATGTATCTTATCATGTCTGGCTCTAGCTATCCCGC
CCCTAACTCCGCCCATCCCGCCCCTAACTCCGCCCAGTTCCGCCCATTCTCCGCCCCATGGCTGACTAAT
TTTTTTTATTTATGCAGAGGCCGAGGCCGCCTCGGCCTCTGAGCTATTCCAGAAGTAGTGAGGAGGCTTT
TTTGGAGGCCTAGGGACGTACCCAATTCGCCCTATAGTGAGTCGTATTACGCGCGCTCACTGGCCGTCGT
TTTACAACGTCGTGACTGGGAAAACCCTGGCGTTACCCAACTTAATCGCCTTGCAGCACATCCCCCTTTC
GCCAGCTGGCGTAATAGCGAAGAGGCCCGCACCGATCGCCCTTCCCAACAGTTGCGCAGCCTGAATGGCG
AATGGG
[124 nt withheld, positions 3367-3490]
C
[91 nt withheld, positions 3492-3582]
A
[49 nt withheld, positions 3584-3632]
CCTTTGACGTTGGAGTCCACGTTCTTT
[37 nt withheld, positions 3660-3696]
ACCCTATCTCGGTCTATTCTTTTGATTTATAAGGGATTTTGCCGATTTCGGCCTATTGGTTAAAAAATGA
GCTGATTTAACAAAAATTTAACGCGAATTTTAACAAAATATTAACGCTTACAATTTAGGTGGCACTTTTC
GGGGAAATGTGCGCGGAACCCCTATTTGTTTATTTTTCTAAATACATTCAAATATGTATCCGCTCATGAG
ACAATAACCCTGATAAATGCTTCAATAATATTGAAAAAGGAAGAGTATGAGTATTCAACATTTCCGTGTC
GCCCTTATTCCCTTTTTTGCGGCATTTTGCCTTCCTGTTTTTGCTCACCCAGAAACGCTGGTGAAAGTAA
AAGATGCTGAAGATCAGTTGGGTGCACGAGTGGGTTACATCGAACTGGATCTCAACAGCGGTAAGATCCT
TGAGAGTTTTCGCCCCGAAGAACGTTTTCCAATGATGAGCACTTTTAAAGTTCTGCTATGTGGCGCGGTA
TTATCCCGTATTGACGCCGGGCAAGAGCAACTCGGTCGCCGCATACACTATTCTCAGAATGACTTGGTTG
AGTACTCACCAGTCACAGAAAAGCATCTTACGGATGGCATGACAGTAAGAGAATTATGCAGTGCTGCCAT
AACCATGAGTGATAACACTGCGGCCAACTTACTTCTGACAACGATCGGAGGACCGAAGGAGCTAACCGCT
TTTTTGCACAACATGGGGGATCATGTAACTCGCCTTGATCGTTGGGAACCGGAGCTGAATGAAGCCATAC
CAAACGACGAGCGTGACACCACGATGCCTGTAGCAATGGCAACAACGTTGCGCAAACTATTAACTGGCGA
ACTACTTACTCTAGCTTCCCGGCAACAATTAATAGACTGGATGGAGGCGGATAAAGTTGCAGGACCACTT
CTGCGCTCGGCCCTTCCGGCTGGCTGGTTTATTGCTGATAAATCTGGAGCCGGTGAGCGTGGGTCTCGCG
GTATCATTGCAGCACTGGGGCCAGATGGTAAGCCCTCCCGTATCGTAGTTATCTACACGACGGGGAGTCA
GGCAACTATGGATGAACGAAATAGACAGATCGCTGAGATAGGTGCCTCACTGATTAAGCATTGGTAACTG
TCAGACCAAGTTTACTCATATATACTTTAGATTGATTTAAAACTTCATTTTTAATTTAAAAGGATCTAGG
TGAAGATCCTTTTTGATAATCTCATGACCAAAATCCCTTAACGTGAGTTTTCGTTCCACTGAGCGTCAGA
CCCCGTAGAAAAGATCAAAGGATCTTCTTGAGATCCTTTTTTTCTGCGCGTAATCTGCTGCTTGCAAACA
AAAAAACCACCGCTACCAGCGGTGGTTTGTTTGCCGGATCAAGAGCTACCAACTCTTTTTCCGAAGGTAA
CTGGCTTCAGCAGAGCGCAGATACCAAATACTGTTCTTCTAGTGTAGCCGTAGTTAGGCCACCACTTCAA
GAACTCTGTAGCACCGCCTACATACCTCGCTCTGCTAATCCTGTTACCAGTGGCTGCTGCCAGTGGCGAT
AAGTCGTGTCTTACCGGGTTGGACTCAAGACGATAGTTACCGGATAAGGCGCAGCGGTCGGGCTGAACGG
GGGGTTCGTGCACACAGCCCAGCTTGGAGCGAACGACCTACACCGAACTGAGATACCTACAGCGTGAGCT
ATGAGAAAGCGCCACGCTTCCCGAAGGGAGAAAGGCGGACAGGTATCCGGTAAGCGGCAGGGTCGGAACA
GGAGAGCGCACGAGGGAGCTTCCAGGGGGAAACGCCTGGTATCTTTATAGTCCTGTCGGGTTTCGCCACC
TCTGACTTGAGCGTCGATTTTTGTGATGCTCGTCAGGGGGGCGGAGCCTATGGAAAAACGCCAGCAACGC
GGCCTTTTTACGGTTCCTGGCCTTTTGCTGGCCTTTTGCTCACATGTTCTTTCCTGCGTTATCCCCTGAT
TCTGTGGATAACCGTATTACCGCCTTTGAGTGAGCTGATACCGCTCGCCGCAGCCGAACGACCGAGCGCA
GCGAGTCAGTGAGCGAGGAAGCGGAAGAGCGCCCAATACGCAAACCGCCTCTCCCCGCGCGTTGGCCGAT
TCATTAATGCAGCTGGCACGACAGGTTTCCCGACTGGAAAGCGGGCAGTGAGCGCAACGCAATTAATGTG
AGTTAGCTCACTCATTAGGCACCCCAGGCTTTACACTTTATGCTTCCGGCTCGTATGTTGTGTGGAATTG
TGAGCGGATAACAATTTCACACAGGAAACAGCTATGACCATGATTACGCCAAGCGCGCAATTAACCCTCA
CTAAAGGGAACAAAAGCTGGAGCTGCAAGCTTAATGTAGTCTTATGCAATACTCTTGTAGTCTTGCAACA
TGGTAACGATGAGTTAGCAACATGCCTTACAAGGAGAGAAAAAGCACCGTGCATGCCGATTGGTGGAAGT
AAGGTGGTACGATCGTGCCTTATTAGGAAGGCAACAGACGGGTCTGACATGGATTGGACGAACCACTGAA
TTGCCGCATTGCAGAGATATTGTATTTAAGTGCCTAGCTCGATACATAAACGGGTCTCTCTGGTTAGACC
AGATCTGAGCCTGGGAGCTCTCTGGCTAACTAGGGAACCCACTGCTTAAGCCTCAATAAAGCTTGCCTTG
AGTGCTTCAAGTAGTGTGTGCCCGTCTGTTGTGTGACTCTGGTAACTAGAGATCCCTCAGACCCTTTTAG
TCAGTGTGGAAAATCTCTAGCAGTGGCGCCCGAACAGGGACTTGAAAGCGAAAGGGAAACCAGAGGAGCT
CTCTCGACGCAGGACTCGGCTTGCTGAAGCGCGCACGGCAAGAGGCGAGGGGCGGCGACTGGTGAGTACG
CCAAAAATTTTGACTAGCGGAGGCTAGAAGGAGAGAGATGGGTGCGAGAGCGTCAGTATTAAGCGGGGGA
GAATTAGATCGCGATGGGAAAAAATTCGGTTAAGGCCAGGGGGAAAGAAAAAATATAAATTAAAACATAT
AGTATGGGCAAGCAGGGAGCTAGAACGATTCGCAGTTAATCCTGGCCTGTTAGAAACATCAGAAGGCTGT
AGACAAATACTGGGACAGCTACAACCATCCCTTCAGACAGGATCAGAAGAACTTAGATCATTATATAATA
CAGTAGCAACCCTCTATTGTGTGCATCAAAGGATAGAGATAAAAGACACCAAGGAAGCTTTAGACAAGAT
AGAGGAAGAGCAAAACAAAAGTAAGACCACCGCACAGCAAGCGGCCGCTGATCTTCAGACCTGGAGGAGG
AGATATGAGGGACAATTGGAGAAGTGAATTATATAAATATAAAGTAGTAAAAATTGAACCATTAGGAGTA
GCACCCACCAAGGCAAAGAGAAGAGTGGTGCAGAGAGAAAAAAGAGCAGTGGGAATAGGAGCTTTGTTCC
TTGGGTTCTTGGGAGCAGCAGGAAGCACTATGGGCGCAGCGTCAATGACGCTGACGGTACAGGCCAGACA
ATTATTGTCTGGTATAGTGCAGCAGCAGAACAATTTGCTGAGGGCTATTGAGGCGCAACAGCATCTGTTG
CAACTCACAGTCTGGGGCATCAAGCAGCTCCAGGCAAGAATCCTGGCTGTGGAAAGATACCTAAAGGATC
AACAGCTCCTGGGGATTTGGGGTTGCTCTGGAAAACTCATTTGCACCACTGCTGTGCCTTGGAATGCTAG
TTGGAGTAATAAATCTCTGGAACAGATTTGGAATCACACGACCTGGATGGAGTGGGACAGAGAAATTAAC
AATTACACAAGCTTAATACACTCCTTAATTGAAGAATCGCAAAACCAGCAAGAAAAGAATGAACAAGAAT
TATTGGAATTAGATAAATGGGCAAGTTTGTGGAATTGGTTTAACATAACAAATTGGCTGTGGTATATAAA
ATTATTCATAATGATAGTAGGAGGCTTGGTAGGTTTAAGAATAGTTTTTGCTGTACTTTCTATAGTGAAT
AGAGTTAGGCAGGGATATTCACCATTATCGTTTCAGACCCACCTCCCAACCCCGAGGGGACCCAGAGAGG
GCCTATTTCCCATGATTCCTTCATATTTGCATATACGATACAAGGCTGTTAGAGAGATAATTAGAATTAA
TTTGACTGTAAACACAAAGATATTAGTACAAAATACGTGACGTAGAAAGTAATAATTTCTTGGGTAGTTT
GCAGTTTTAAAATTATGTTTTAAAATGGACTATCATATGCTTACCGTAACTTGAAAGTATTTCGATTTCT
TGGCTTTATATATCTTGTGGAAAGGACGAAACACCGCTGCGAAGCTAAAACACTCGGTTTTAGAGCTAGA
AATAGCAAGTTAAAATAAGGCTAGTCCGTTATCAACTTGAAAAAGTGGCACCGAGTCGGTGCTTTTTTAA
GCTTGGCGTAACTAGATCTTGAGACAAATGGCAGTATTCATCCACAATTTTAAAAGAAAAGGGGGGATTG
GGGGGTACAGTGCAGGGGAAAGAATAGTAGACATAATAGCAACAGACATACAAACTAAAGAATTACAAAA
ACAAATTACAAAAATTCAAAATTTTCGGGTTTATTACAGGGACAGCAGAGATCCACTTTGGCGCCGGCTC
GAGGGGG
