>Addgene plasmid #76410 | ERN1 gRNA (BRDN0001149471) | depositor partial sequence | sequence record 143870 | Target Sequence
CTGCGAAGCTAAAACACTCG
