>Addgene plasmid #76410 | ERN1 gRNA (BRDN0001149471) | addgene partial sequence | sequence record 185783 | hU6-F
GAAAGTAATAATTTCTTGGGTAGTTTGCAGTTTTAAAATTATGTTTTAAAATGGACTATCATATGCTTAC
CGTAACTTGAAAGTATTTCGATTTCTTGGCTTTATATATCTTGTGGAAAGGACGAAACACCGCTGCGAAG
CTAAAACACTCGGTTTTAGAGCTAGAAATAGCAAGTTAAAATAAGGCTAGTCCGTTATCAACTTGAAAAA
GTGGCACCGAGTCGGTGCTTTTTTAAGCTTGGCGTAACTAGATCTTGAGACAAATGGCAGTATTCATCCA
CAATTTTAAAAGAAAAGGGGGGATTGGGGGGTACAGTGCAGGGGAAAGAATAGTAGACATAATAGCAACA
GACATACAAACTAAAGAATTACAAAAACAAATTACAAAAATTCAAAATTTTCGGGTTTATTACAGGGACA
GCAGAGATCCACTTTGGCGCCGGCTCGAGGGGGCCCGGGTGCAAAGATGGATAAAGTTTTAAACAGAGAG
GAATCTTTGCAGCTAATGGACCTTCTAGGTCTTGAAAGGAGTGGGAATTGGCTCCGGTGCCCGTCAGTGG
GCAGAGCGCA
